>Addgene plasmid #195941 | L1P80 | addgene full sequence | sequence record 388005 | Addgene NGS Result
ACCACAGAATCAGGGGATAACGCAGGAAAGAACATGAAGGCCTTGACAGGATATATTGGCGGGTAAACTA
AGTCGCTGTATGTGTTTGTTTGAGATCTCATGTGAGCAAAAGGCCAGCAAAAGGCCAGGAACCGTAAAAA
GGCCGCGTTGCTGGCGTTTTTCCATAGGCTCCGCCCCCCTGACGAGCATCACAAAAATCGACGCTCAAGT
CAGAGGTGGCGAAACCCGACAGGACTATAAAGATACCAGGCGTTTCCCCCTGGAAGCTCCCTCGTGCGCT
CTCCTGTTCCGACCCTGCCGCTTACCGGATACCTGTCCGCCTTTCTCCCTTCGGGAAGCGTGGCGCTTTC
TCATAGCTCACGCTGTAGGTATCTCAGTTCGGTGTAGGTCGTTCGCTCCAAGCTGGGCTGTGTGCACGAA
CCCCCCGTTCAGCCCGACCGCTGCGCCTTATCCGGTAACTATCGTCTTGAGTCCAACCCGGTAAGACACG
ACTTATCGCCACTGGCAGCAGCCACTGGTAACAGGATTAGCAGAGCGAGGTATGTAGGCGGTGCTACAGA
GTTCTTGAAGTGGTGGCCTAACTACGGCTACACTAGAAGAACAGTATTTGGTATCTGCGCTCTGCTGAAG
CCAGTTACCTTCGGAAGAAGAGTTGGTAGCTCTTGATCCGGCAAACAAACCACCGCTGGTAGCGGTGGTT
TTTTTGTTTGCAAGCAGCAGATTACGCGCAGAAAAAAAGGATCTCAAGAAGATCCTTTGATCTTTTCTAC
GGGGTCTGACGCTCAGTGGAACGAAAACTCACGTTAAGGGATTTTGGTCATGAGATTATCAAAAAGGATC
TTCACCTAGATCCTTTTAAATTAAAAATGAAGTTTTAAATCAATCTAAAGTACTGAGAGATCCCCTCATA
ATTTCCCCAAAGCGTAACCATGTGTGAATAAATTTTGAGCTAGTAGGGTTGCAGCCACGAGTAAGTCTTC
CCTTGTTATTGTGTAGCCAGAATGCCGCAAAACTTCCATGCCTAAGCGAACTGTTGAGAGTACGTTTCGA
TTTCTGACTGTGTTAGCCTGGAAGTGCTTGTCCCAACCTTGTTTCTGAGCATGAACGCCCGCAAGCCAAC
ATGTTAGTTGAAGCATCAGGGCGATTAGCAGCATGATATCAAAACGCTCTGAGCTGCTCGTTCGGCTATG
GCGTAGGCCTAGTCCGTAGGCAGGACTTTTCAAGTCTCGGAAGGTTTCTTCAATCTGCATTCGCTTCGAA
TAGATATTAACAAGTTGTTTGGGTGTTCGAATTTCAACAGGTAAGTTAGTTGCTAGAACCCATGGCTCCT
TTGCCGACGCTGAGTAGATTTTAGGTGACGGGTGGTGACAATGAGTCCGTGTCGAGCGCTGATTTTTTCG
GCCTTTAGAGCGAGATTTATACAATAGAATTTGGCATGAGATTGGATTGCTTTTAGTCAGCCTCTTATAG
CCTAAAGTCTTTGAGTGACTAGATGACATATCATGTAAGTTGCTGATAGGTTTCCAGTTTTCCGCTCCTA
GGTCTGCATATTGTACTTTTCCTCTTACTCGACTTAACCAGTACCAACCCAGCTTCTCAACGGATTTATA
CCATGGCACTTTAAAGCCAGCATCACTGACAATGAGCGGTGTGGTGTTACTCGGTAGAATGCTCGCAAGG
TCGGCTAGAAATTGGTCATGAGCTTTCTTTGAACATTGCTCTGAAAGCGGGAACGCTTTCTCATAAAGAG
TAACAGAACGACCGTGTAGTGCGACTGAAGCTCGCAATACCATAAGTCGTTTTTGCTCACGAATATCAGA
CCAGTCAACAAGTACAATGGGCATCGTATTGCCCGAACAGATAAAGCTAGCATGCCAACGGTATACAGCG
AGTCGCTCTTTGTGGAGGTGACGATTACCTAACAATCGGTCGATTCGTTTGATGTTATGTTTTGTTCTCG
CTTTGGTTGGCAGGTTACGGCCAAGTTCGGTAAGAGTGAGAGTTTTACAGTCAAGTAATGCGTGGCAAGC
CAACGTTAAGCTGTTGAGTCGTTTTAAGTGTAATTCGGGGCAGAATTGGTAAAGAGAGTCGTGTAAAATA
TCGAGTTCGCACATCTTGTTGTCTGATTATTGATTTTTCGCGAAACCATTTGATCATATGACAAGATGTG
TATCCACCTTAACTTAATGATTTTTACCAAAATCATTAGGGGATTCATCAGTCTAAAGTATATATGTGTA
ACATTGGTCTAGTGATTAGAAAAACTCATCGAGCATCAAATGAAACTGCAATTTATTCATATCAGGATTA
TCAATACCATATTTTTGAAAAAGCCGTTTCTGTAATGAAGGAGAAAACTCACCGAGGCAGTTCCATAGGA
TGGCAAGATCCTGGTATCGGTCTGCGATTCCGACTCGTCCAACATCAATACAACCTATTAATTTCCCCTC
GTCAAAAATAAGGTTATCAAGTGAGAAATCACCATGAGTGACGACTGAATCCGGTGAGAATGGCAAAAGT
TTATGCATTTCTTTCCAGACTTGTTCAACAGGCCAGCCATTACGCTCGTCATCAAAATCACTCGCATCAA
CCAAACCGTTATTCATTCGTGATTGCGCCTGAGCGAGACGAAATACGCGATCGCTGTTAAAAGGACAATT
ACAAACAGGAATCGAATGCAACCGGCGCAGGAACACTGCCAGCGCATCAACAATATTTTCACCTGAATCA
GGATATTCTTCTAATACCTGGAATGCTGTTTTCCCTGGGATCGCAGTGGTGAGTAACCATGCATCATCAG
GAGTACGGATAAAATGCTTGATGGTCGGAAGAGGCATAAATTCCGTCAGCCAGTTTAGTCTGACCATCTC
ATCTGTAACATCATTGGCAACGCTACCTTTGCCATGTTTCAGAAACAACTCTGGCGCATCGGGCTTCCCA
TACAATCGGTAGATTGTCGCACCTGATTGCCCGACATTATCGCGAGCCCATTTATACCCATATAAATCAG
CATCCATGTTGGAATTTAATCGCGGCCTTGAGCAAGACGTTTCCCGTTGAATATGGCTCATAACACCCCT
TGTATTACTGTTTATGTAAGCAGACAGTTTTATTGTTCATGATGATATATTTTTATCTTGTGCAATGTAA
CATCAGAGATTTTGAGACACAACGTGGCTTTGTTGAATAAATCGAACTTTTGCTGAGTTGAAGGATCAGA
TCACGCATCTTCCCGACAACGCAGACCGTTCCGTGGCAAAGCAAAAGTTCAAAATCACCAACTGGTCCAC
CTACAACAAAGCTCTCATCAACCGTGGCTCCCTCACTTTCTGGCTGGATGATGGGGCGATTCAGGCGATC
CCCATCCAACAGCCCGCCGTCGAGCGGGCTTTTTTATCCCCGGAAGCCTGTGGATAGAGGGTAGTTATCC
ACGTGAAACCGCTAATGCCCCGCAAAGCCTTGATTCACGGGGCTTTCCGGCCCGCTCCAAAAACTATCCA
CGTGAAATCGCTAATCAGGGTACGTGAAATCGCTAATCGGAGTACGTGAAATCGCTAATAAGGTCACGTG
AAATCGCTAATCAAAAAGGCACGTGAGAACGCTAATAGCCCTTTCAGATCAACAGCTTGCAAACACCCCT
CGCTCCGGCAAGTAGTTACAGCAAGTAGTATGTTCAATTAGCTTTTCAATTATGAATATATATATCAATT
ATTGGTCGCCCTTGGCTTGTGGACAATGCGCTACGCGCACCGGCTCCGCCCGTGGACAACCGCAAGCGGT
TGCCCACCGTCGAGCGCCTTTGCCCACAACCCGGCGGCCGGCCGCAACAGATCGTTTTATAAATTTTTTT
TTTTGAAAAAGAAAAAGCCCGAAAGGCGGCAACCTCTCGGGCTTCTGGATTTCCGATCCCCGGAATTAGA
TCTTGGCAGGATATATTGTGGTGTAACGTTATCGATCTGGATTTTAGTACTGGATTTTGGTTTTAGGAAT
TAGAAATTTTATTGATAGAAGTATTTTACAAATACAAATACATACTAAGGGTTTCTTATATGCTCAACAC
ATGAGCGAAACCCTATAAGAACCCTAATTTCCCTTATCGGGAAACTACTCACACATTATTTATGGAGAAA
ATAGAGAGAGATAGATTTGTAGAGAGAGACTGGTGATTTCAGCGTACCGAATTAATTCCTGAATCACTGC
GACCGGCCCTCCCGCGACCCAGCCGAGCGAGCTTAGCGAACTGTGGACGAGAACTGTGCCACCAAGCGTA
AGGCCGTTCTCTCGCATTTGCCTTGCTAGGCTCGCGCGAGTTGCTGGCTGAGGCGTTCTCGAAATCAGCT
CTTGTTCGGTCGGCATCTACTCTATTCCTTTGCCCTCGGACGAGTGCTGGGGCGTCGGTTTCCACTATCG
GCGAGTACTTCTACACAGCCATCGGTCCAGACGGCCGCGCTTCTGCGGGCGATTTGTGTACGCCCGACAG
TCCCGGCTCCGGATCGGACGATTGCGTCGCATCGACCCTGCGCCCAAGCTGCATCATCGAAATTGCCGTC
AACCAAGCTCTGATAGAGTTGGTCAAGACCAATGCGGAGCATATACGCCCGGAGCCTTGGCGATCCTGCA
AGCTCCGGATGCCTCCGCTCGAAGTAGCGCGTCTGCTGCTCCATACAAGCCAACCACGGCCTCCAGAAGA
AGATGTTGGCGACCTCGTATTGGGAATCCCCGAACATCGCCTCGCTCCAGTCAATGACCGCTGTTATGCG
GCCATTGTCCGTCAGGACATTGTTGGAGCCGAAATCCGCGTGCACGAGGTGCCGGACTTCGGGGCAGTCC
TCGGCCCAAAGCATCAGCTCATCGAGAGCCTGCGCGACGGACGCACTGACGGTGTCGTCCATCACAGTTT
GCCAGTGATACACATGGGGATCAGCAATCGCGCATATGAAATCACGCCATGTAGTGTATTGACCGATTCC
TTGCGGTCCGAATGGGCCGAACCCGCTCGTCTGGCTAAGATCGGCCGCAGCGATAGCATCCATAGCCTCC
GCGACCGGCTGAAGAACAGCGGGCAGTTCGGTTTCAGGCAGGTCTTGCAACGTGACACCCTGTGCACGGC
GGGAGATGCAATAGGTCAGGCTCTCGCTGAACTCCCCAATGTCAAGCACTTCCGGAATCGGGAGCGCGGC
CGATGCAAAGTGCCGATAAACATAACGATCTTTGTAGAAACCATCGGCGCAGCTATTTACCCGCAGGACA
TATCCACGCCCTCCTACATCGAAGCTGAAAGCACGAGATTCTTCGCCCTCCGAGAGCTGCATCAGGTCGG
AGACGCTGTCGAACTTTTCGATCAGAAACTTCTCGACAGACGTCGCGGTGAGTTCAGGCTTTTTCATAGG
GGGGATCAGCTTGGGCTGTCCTCTCCAAATGAAATGAACTTCCTTATATAGAGGAAGGGTCTTGCGAAGG
ATAGTGGGATTGTGCGTCATCCCTTACGTCAGTGGAGATGTCACATCAATCCACTTGCTTTGAAGACGTG
GTTGGAACGTCTTCTTTTTCCACGATGCTCCTCGTGGGTGGGGGTCCATCTTTGGGACCACTGTCGGCAG
AGGCATCTTGAATGATAGCCTTTCCTTTATCGCAATGATGGCATTTGTAGGAGCCACCTTCCTTTTCTAC
TGTCCTTTCGATGAAGTGACAGATAGCTGGGCAATGGAATCCGAGGAGGTTTCCCGAAATTACCCTTTGT
TGAAAAGTCTCAATAGCCCTTTGGTCTTCTGAGACTGTATCTTTGACATTTTTGGAGTAGGGGTACGATA
ACATTAACGCTTACAATTTCCATTCGCCATTCAGGCTGCGCAACTGTTGGGAAGGGCGATCGGTGCGGGC
CTCTTCGCTATTACGCCAGCTGGCGAAAGGGGGATGTGCTGCAAGGCGATTAAGTTGGGTAACGCCAGGG
TTTTCCCAGTCACGACGTTGTAAAACGACGGCCAGTGAATTGTAATACGACTCACTATAGGGCTTGGAGT
GCCATTATTGATTGTCTCCTTAGAATCCAACATGTGACCCTCCATTGTCTACCATTCACACCCTTTGGCT
CACTCGATAAATTTGGACATTAATTGCATTCATTTTATTTGTAAGAACCAGAATCTCAGTAGATGTTATT
TGTGTTGAGTAAACTGTTGTTATTTATAGACTAGGCTATTCTTCGTATACACTTTGATACTGATTTTTAG
TTCATCATCTATCTACCGACTAAATATAGTGTTTCTATGTGGCTTCTCCTCAAATGTCAAATTTATTTCT
TTAATGTTGTTTGAGTTTCAAACTTGCAAAGTGCAAACCAATTTTGGTTGTTATACTAAAACCACACATA
TAATTAAAGACACCCACTATAGCATAAAATTCGTCGTGTAAGCAATTTTACTATAGTCTAAACTCCATAA
AAGGACGTCGAAAAATATTGTGATATTGGAATTATAGTGTCAGTTTGTTTTTCTTTGGGCAAATGGATTG
TAGTTTCATTATATATTACAATTTATAAACGAAACGATAAGTATGGCTCATACTTTAGTGATGGAGAATT
AAAGTATTTTATATTCAGAGATGACACAATATGGTAGACCAAAAATAACTAATTAAAATAGTATCATATT
AGATATTTATATGTGATTGTAAATTTGATCATTGAGTGAACATTTTAAATTAGTATGCCCAAGAAAGAAA
AGAAAAAAAAAAAACTCTTTCTCTCTCATGATAATGTTCCTTTTATAAAATCCACCCAAAGACACCAAAC
ACTTCTCCATCATCATTTCATTTCTTGTTCTTTTTCCACCATCACCATTTCCTAGTTCGCTCGTGCACAT
CTCCGACGATCCCAATTCTAAAATCATCACTTCTTCCAATCTTTTCAACATCTCTTCAAAATATCCAGTC
AACAAAAAAAAAAGTACTTAAAACAAGGAAACCCCTTCTTTCTTTTTGTACATATAACATAAAAATCATC
ACTTTTTTGTTCGTTTCGCCGAATGCCAAAGAAGAAGAGGAAAGTCGGAAGTGGTAGTGGTGTGAGCAAG
GGCGAGGCAGTGATCAAGGAGTTCATGCGGTTCAAGGTGCACATGGAGGGCTCCATGAACGGCCACGAGT
TCGAGATCGAGGGCGAGGGCGAGGGCCGCCCCTACGAGGGCACCCAGACCGCCAAGCTGAAGGTGACCAA
GGGTGGCCCCCTGCCCTTCTCCTGGGACATCCTGTCCCCTCAGTTCATGTACGGCTCCAGGGCCTTCACC
AAGCACCCCGCCGACATCCCCGACTACTATAAGCAGTCCTTCCCCGAGGGCTTCAAGTGGGAGCGCGTGA
TGAACTTCGAGGACGGCGGCGCCGTGACCGTGACCCAGGACACCTCCCTGGAGGACGGCACCCTGATCTA
CAAGGTGAAGCTCCGCGGCACCAACTTCCCTCCTGACGGCCCCGTAATGCAGAAGAAGACAATGGGCTGG
GAAGCGTCCACCGAGCGGTTGTACCCCGAGGACGGCGTGCTGAAGGGCGACATTAAGATGGCCCTGCGCC
TGAAGGACGGCGGCCGCTACCTGGCGGACTTCAAGACCACCTACAAGGCCAAGAAGCCCGTGCAGATGCC
CGGCGCCTACAACGTCGACCGCAAGTTGGACATCACCTCCCACAACGAGGACTACACCGTGGTGGAACAG
TACGAACGCTCCGAGGGCCGCCACTCCACCGGCGGCATGGACGAGCTGTACAAGTAAGCTTGAGCTTTCG
TTCGTATCATCGGTTTCGACAACGTTCGTCAAGTTCAATGCATCAGTTTCATTGCGCACACACCAGAATC
CTACTGAGTTCGAGTATTATGGCATTGGGAAACATGTTTTTCTTGTACCATTTGTTGTGCTTGTAATTTA
CTGTGTTTTTTATTCGGTTTTCGCTATCGAACTGTGAAATGGAAATGGATGGAGAAGAGTTAATGAATGA
TATGGTCCTTTTGTTCATTCTCAAATTAATATTATTTGTTTTTTCTCTTATTTGTTGTGTGTTGAATTTG
AAAATATAAGAGATATGCAAACATTTTGTTTTGAGTAAAAATGTGTCAAATCGTGGCCTCTAATGACCGA
AGTTAATATGAGGAGTAAAACACTTGTAGTTGTACCATTATGCTTATTCACTAGGCAACAAATATATTTT
CAGACCTAGAAAAGCTGCAAATGTTACTGAATACAAGTATGTCCTCTTGTGTTTTAGACATTTATGAACT
TTCCTTTATGTAATTTTCCAGAATCCTTGTCAGATTCTAATCATTGCTTTATAATTATAGTTATACTCAT
GGATTTGTAGTTGAGTATGAAAATATTTTTTAATGCATTTTATGACTTGCCAATTGATTGACAACATGCA
TCAATCGACGCT
Features (pLannotate 1.2.2; 16 found; start..end, strand, type, name):
     44..68      +  misc_feature   RB T-DNA repeat: right border repeat from nopaline C58 T-DNA
    159..747     -  rep_origin     ori: high-copy-number ColE1/pMB1/pBR322/pUC origin of replication
   2106..2175    +  ncRNA          RNA-OUT: Accession: RF00240 - RNA-OUT
   2256..3071    -  CDS            KanR: aminoglycoside phosphotransferase; aph(3')-Ia; confers resistance to kanamycin in bacteria or G418 (Geneticin®) in eukaryotes
   3256..3357    +  CDS            TRA2_ECOLX (fragment): Protein predicted: Swiss-Prot protein existence level 4. Required for transposition of transposon Tn903. From Escherichia coli.
   3362..3797    +  rep_origin     pSa ori: origin of replication from bacterial plasmid pSa
   3924..3946    +  misc_feature   LB T-DNA repeat: left border repeat from nopaline C58 T-DNA (truncated)
   3954..4130    -  polyA_signal   CaMV poly(A) signal: cauliflower mosaic virus polyadenylation signal
   4180..4344    -  CDS            yokD (fragment): YOKD_BACSU - Experimental evidence at protein level: Swiss-Prot protein existence level 1. May contribute to antibiotic resistance. From Bacillus subtilis (strain 168).
   4365..5387    -  CDS            hph: KHYB_ECOLX - Experimental evidence at protein level: Swiss-Prot protein existence level 1. The aminoglycoside phosphotransferases achieve inactivation of their antibiotic substrates by phosphorylation. Only phosphorylates hygromycin and closely related compounds such as demethyl analogs and destomycin. From Escherichia coli.
   5407..5752    -  promoter       CaMV 35S promoter: strong constitutive promoter from cauliflower mosaic virus
   5409..5455    -  promoter       minimal CaMV 35S promoter: minimal 35S promoter from cauliflower mosaic virus
   5833..5990    -  CDS            lacZα (fragment): LacZα fragment of β-galactosidase; lacZ fragment
   5993..6011    +  promoter       T7 promoter: promoter for bacteriophage T7 RNA polymerase
   7062..7754    +  CDS            mScarlet: mScarlet is a basic (constitutively fluorescent) red fluorescent protein published in 2016, derived from synthetic construct. It has moderate acid sensitivity.
   7763..8404    +  terminator     E9 terminator: terminator and polyadenylation signal from the pea rbcS-E9 gene
