[The description below was written by a language model from this plasmid's Addgene catalogue record and pLannotate feature annotations shown in this document.]
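Description:
L1P80 is a plant expression binary vector built on the pGII-L1-Rep backbone, a pGreenII-style T-DNA plasmid described as a "Level 1" reporter module in a modular assembly scheme. It is maintained in E. coli at high copy through a ColE1/pUC-type origin and selected with kanamycin via an aph(3')-Ia gene. A pSa origin is also present, which in vectors of this family supports replication in Agrobacterium, usually with replication functions supplied in trans. Nopaline-type right and left border repeats define the T-DNA that is transferred to plant cells. The depositor notes an IS4 transposon insertion in the backbone that is considered functionally harmless. This probably accounts for the RNA-OUT and transposase-like fragment annotations and for the full sequence (about 8.4 kb) being longer than the stated backbone plus insert.

Within the T-DNA there are two units. A plant selection cassette on the reverse strand places the hygromycin phosphotransferase gene (hph) under the CaMV 35S promoter with a CaMV polyadenylation signal, allowing hygromycin selection of transformants. The payload is a roughly 2.4 kb synthetic insert in which the LBD16 promoter drives mScarlet, a red fluorescent protein, fused to a nuclear localization signal and terminated by the pea rbcS-E9 terminator. The promoter and NLS are named in the catalogue entry but not annotated in the feature table; the unannotated stretch upstream of mScarlet presumably contains the promoter. Residual lacZα and T7 promoter sequences flank the cloning site. The construct serves as a nuclear red reporter of LBD16 promoter activity, deposited as part of an integrase toolbox for recording gene expression during plant development.
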