Addgene plasmid #195941: L1P80
Purpose: Level 1 pLBD16 reporter : pLBD16-mScarlet-NLS-tRBCS
Depositing lab: Jennifer Nemhauser. Depositing organization: University of Washington. Publication: An integrase toolbox to record gene-expression during plant development. Guiziou S, Maranas CJ, Chu JC, Nemhauser JL. Nat Commun. 2023 Apr 3;14(1):1844. doi: 10.1038/s41467-023-37607-5. PubMed 37012288.
Backbone
  Vector backbone: pGII-L1-Rep
  Backbone size w/o insert (bp): 4708
  Vector type: Plant Expression
  Selectable markers: Hygromycin
Growth in bacteria
  Bacterial resistance: Kanamycin, 50 μg/mL
  Growth temperature: 37°C
  Growth strain: DH5alpha
  Copy number: High Copy
Gene/Insert
  Gene/Insert name: pLBD16-mScarlet-NLS-tRBCS
  Species: Synthetic
  Insert size (bp): 2364
  Cloning method: Restriction Enzyme; 5′ cloning site Unknown (unknown if destroyed)
Terms and licenses: Academic/Nonprofit Terms; Industry Terms: Not Available to Industry
Depositor comments: IS4 Transposon present in plasmid backbone. This is a known insertion and is not of any functional concern.
How to cite: L1P80 was a gift from Jennifer Nemhauser (Addgene plasmid # 195941 ; http://n2t.net/addgene:195941 ; RRID:Addgene_195941)
